Addgene plasmid #71168: pSGE_539_2xUAS_dCP
Purpose: Luciferase reporter
Depositing lab: Alexander Stark. Depositing organization: Research Institute of Molecular Pathology (IMP). Publication: Transcriptional regulators form diverse groups with context-dependent regulatory functions. Stampfel G, Kazmar T, Frank O, Wienerroither S, Reiter F, Stark A. Nature. 2015 Nov 9. doi: 10.1038/nature15545. PubMed 26550828.
Backbone
  Vector backbone: unknown
  Vector type: Insect Expression, Luciferase
Growth in bacteria
  Bacterial resistance: Ampicillin, 100 μg/mL
  Growth temperature: 37°C
  Growth strain: DH5alpha
  Copy number: High Copy
Gene/Insert
  Gene/Insert name: 539_2xUAS_dCP
  Species: Synthetic
  Promoter: DSCP Drosophila synthetic core promoter
  Tag / fusion protein: luciferase (C terminal on backbone)
  Cloning method: Gateway Cloning
  Sequencing primers: 5′ RVprimer3; 3′ LucNRev
Terms and licenses: Academic/Nonprofit Terms; Industry Terms: Not Available to Industry
How to cite: pSGE_539_2xUAS_dCP was a gift from Alexander Stark (Addgene plasmid # 71168 ; http://n2t.net/addgene:71168 ; RRID:Addgene_71168)
