[The description below was written by a language model from this plasmid's Addgene catalogue record.]
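Description:
pSGE_539_2xUAS_dCP is a luciferase reporter plasmid for expression in insect cells. The record does not identify its backbone. It is propagated in E. coli as a high-copy plasmid under ampicillin selection; the origin of replication is not stated, and no feature table is available, so the arrangement of parts can only be inferred from the catalogue fields.

The synthetic insert, 539_2xUAS_dCP, was introduced by Gateway recombination cloning. Transcription of the reporter is driven by the Drosophila synthetic core promoter (DSCP), a minimal promoter that combines several core promoter motifs and has low basal activity unless nearby regulatory sequences or recruited factors stimulate it. The luciferase coding sequence is supplied by the backbone, downstream of the insert. The listed sequencing primers read in from the upstream vector sequence and back from the start of luciferase, which is consistent with the insert lying directly upstream of the reporter.

The name suggests two copies of a UAS element, the binding site for the yeast GAL4 DNA-binding domain, placed together with an element designated "539" and the core promoter ("dCP"). The record does not define "539", so its identity should not be assumed.

UAS-containing reporters of this type are typically used to tether GAL4-DBD fusion proteins near a promoter and measure their effect on transcription through luciferase output. That use fits the associated study, which examined the context-dependent regulatory functions of transcriptional regulators. The record itself states the purpose only as "luciferase reporter".
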