>Addgene plasmid #71168 | pSGE_539_2xUAS_dCP | addgene partial sequence | sequence record 129079 | LucNRev 5'-CCTTATGCAGTTGCTCTCC-3'
GCGCCGGGCCTTTCTTTATGTTTTTGGCGTCTTCCATGGTGGCTTTACCAACAGTACCGGAATGCCGTTT
GGTATGCGTCTTGTGATTCAAAGTTGGCTTATTCAAAGGATATTAACGAAGGCAGCGGCACGTCTGCTCG
GCTCGAACATTCATTCACAACTGATGCTCTCAGCCACCCCGCGCCCTTTTATACCGCTGCGCTCGATCCC
CGGGCGAGCTCGATCGCAGATCTTGATATACCACTTTGTACAAGAAAGCTGGGTCCTCGGAGGACAGTAC
TCCGACCTGCAGGCATGCAAGCTTCCGCTCGGAGGACAGTACTCCGGAAGCCTGCTTTTTTGTACAAACT
TGTTTGATATCCTCGAGGCTAGCGAGCTCAGGTACCGGCCAGTTAGGCCAGAGAAATGTTCTGGCACCTG
CACTTGCACTGGGGACAGCCTATTTTGCTAGTTTGTTTTGTTTCGTTTTGTTTTGATGGAGAGCGTATGT
TAGTACTATCGATTCACACAAAAAACCAACACACAGATGTAATGAAAATAAAGATATTTTATTGCGGCCT
GTCCAATACCTCCCGTACCTTAATATTACTTACTTATCCTTGAGAGACGTACTAGTAACCCTGATAAATG
CTTCAATAATATTGAAAAAGGACGAGTATGAGCATCCAACATTTTCGTGTCGCACTCATTCCCTTCTTTG
CGGCATTTTGCTTGCCTGTTTTTGCACACCCCGAAACGCTGGTGAAAGTAAAAGATGCTGAAGATCAACT
GGGTGCAAGAGTGGGCTATATCGAACTGGATCTCAATAGCGGCAAGATCCTTGAGTCTTT
