>Addgene plasmid #71168 | pSGE_539_2xUAS_dCP | addgene partial sequence | sequence record 129080 | RVprimer3 5'-CTAGCAAAATAGGCTGTCCC-3'
TTTCTCTGGCCTAACTGGCCGGTACCTGAGCTCGCTAGCCTCGAGGATATCAAACAAGTTTGTACAAAAA
AGCAGGCTTCCGGAGTACTGTCCTCCGAGCGGAAGCTTGCATGCCTGCAGGTCGGAGTACTGTCCTCCGA
GGACCCAGCTTTCTTGTACAAAGTGGTATATCAAGATCTGCGATCGAGCTCGCCCGGGGATCGAGCGCAG
CGGTATAAAAGGGCGCGGGGTGGCTGAGAGCATCAGTTGTGAATGAATGTTCGAGCCGAGCAGACGTGCC
GCTGCCTTCGTTAATATCCTTTGAATAAGCCAACTTTGAATCACAAGACGCATACCAAACGGCATTCCGG
TACTGTTGGTAAAGCCACCATGGAAGACGCCAAAAACATAAAGAAAGGCCCGGCGCCATTCTATCCGCTG
GAAGATGGAACCGCTGGAGAGCAACTGCATAAGGCTATGAAGAGATACGCCCTGGTTCCTGGAACAATTG
CTTTTACAGATGCACATATCGAGGTGGACATCACTTACGCTGAGTACTTCGAAATGTCCGTTCGGTTGGC
AGAAGCTATGAAACGATATGGGCTGAATACAAATCACAGAATCGTCGTATGCAGTGAAAACTCTCTTCAA
TTCTTTATGCCGGTGTTGGGCGCGTTATTTATCGGAGTTGCAGTTGCGCCCGCGAACGACATTTATAATG
AACGTGAATTGCTCAACAGTATGGGCATTTCGCAGCCTACCGTGGTGTTCGTTTCCAAAAAGGGGTTGCA
AAAAATTTTGAACGTGCAAAAAAAGCTCCCAATCATCC
