LOCUS       Exported 6101 bp ds-DNA circular SYN 13-MAY-2021
DEFINITION  Luciferase reporter.
ACCESSION   .
VERSION     .
KEYWORDS    pSGE_539_2xUAS_dCP
SOURCE      synthetic DNA construct
  ORGANISM  synthetic DNA construct
REFERENCE   1 (bases 1 to 6101)
  AUTHORS   Stampfel G, Kazmar T, Frank O, Wienerroither S, Reiter F, Stark A
  TITLE     Transcriptional regulators form diverse groups with
            context-dependent regulatory functions.
  JOURNAL   Nature. 2015 Nov 9. doi: 10.1038/nature15545.
  PUBMED    26550828
REFERENCE   2 (bases 1 to 6101)
  AUTHORS   .
  TITLE     Direct Submission
  JOURNAL   Exported May 13, 2021 from SnapGene Server 1.1.58
            http://www.snapgene.com
FEATURES             Location/Qualifiers
     source          1..6101
                     /organism="synthetic DNA construct"
                     /mol_type="other DNA"
     CDS             complement(19..879)
                     /codon_start=1
                     /product="beta-lactamase"
                     /label=AmpR
                     /note="confers resistance to ampicillin, carbenicillin, and
                     related antibiotics"
                     /translation="MSIQHFRVALIPFFAAFCLPVFAHPETLVKVKDAEDQLGARVGYI
                     ELDLNSGKILESFRPEERFPMMSTFKVLLCGAVLSRIDAGQEQLGRRIHYSQNDLVEYS
                     PVTEKHLTDGMTVRELCSAAITMSDNTAANLLLTTIGGPKELTAFLHNMGDHVTRLDRW
                     EPELNEAIPNDERDTTMPVAMATTLRKLLTGELLTLASRQQLIDWMEADKVAGPLLRSA
                     LPAGWFIADKSGAGERGSRGIIAALGPDGKPSRIVVIYTTGSQATMDERNRQIAEIGAS
                     LIKHW"
     polyA_signal    984..1032
                     /note="synthetic polyadenylation signal"
     misc_feature    1046..1137
                     /label=pause site
                     /note="RNA polymerase II transcriptional pause signal from
                     the human alpha-2 globin gene"
     primer_bind     1086..1105
                     /label=RVprimer3
                     /note="pGL3 vector, forward primer"
     protein_bind    1184..1208
                     /gene="mutant version of attB"
                     /label=attB1
                     /bound_moiety="BP Clonase(TM)"
                     /note="recombination site for the Gateway(R) BP reaction"
     protein_bind    complement(1273..1297)
                     /gene="mutant version of attB"
                     /label=attB2
                     /bound_moiety="BP Clonase(TM)"
                     /note="recombination site for the Gateway(R) BP reaction"
     regulatory      1494..1503
                     /regulatory_class="other"
                     /note="vertebrate consensus sequence for strong initiation
                     of translation (Kozak, 1987)"
     CDS             1500..3152
                     /codon_start=1
                     /gene="luc+"
                     /product="firefly luciferase"
                     /label=luciferase
                     /note="enhanced luc+ version of the luciferase gene"
                     /translation="MEDAKNIKKGPAPFYPLEDGTAGEQLHKAMKRYALVPGTIAFTDA
                     HIEVDITYAEYFEMSVRLAEAMKRYGLNTNHRIVVCSENSLQFFMPVLGALFIGVAVAP
                     ANDIYNERELLNSMGISQPTVVFVSKKGLQKILNVQKKLPIIQKIIIMDSKTDYQGFQS
                     MYTFVTSHLPPGFNEYDFVPESFDRDKTIALIMNSSGSTGLPKGVALPHRTACVRFSHA
                     RDPIFGNQIIPDTAILSVVPFHHGFGMFTTLGYLICGFRVVLMYRFEEELFLRSLQDYK
                     IQSALLVPTLFSFFAKSTLIDKYDLSNLHEIASGGAPLSKEVGEAVAKRFHLPGIRQGY
                     GLTETTSAILITPEGDDKPGAVGKVVPFFEAKVVDLDTGKTLGVNQRGELCVRGPMIMS
                     GYVNNPEATNALIDKDGWLHSGDIAYWDEDEHFFIVDRLKSLIKYKGYQVAPAELESIL
                     LQHPNIFDAGVAGLPDDDAGELPAAVVVLEHGKTMTEKEIVDYVASQVTTAKKLRGGVV
                     FVDEVPKGLTGKLDARKIREILIKAKKGGKIAV"
     primer_bind     complement(1566..1584)
                     /label=LucNrev
                     /note="Firefly luciferase, reverse primer"
     polyA_signal    3193..3314
                     /label=SV40 poly(A) signal
                     /note="SV40 polyadenylation signal"
     primer_bind     complement(3204..3223)
                     /label=EBV-rev
                     /note="SV40 polyA terminator, reverse primer"
     primer_bind     3258..3277
                     /label=SV40pA-R
                     /note="SV40 polyA, reverse primer"
     promoter        3508..3865
                     /label=SV40 promoter
                     /note="SV40 enhancer and early promoter"
     primer_bind     complement(3531..3551)
                     /label=pBABE 3'
                     /note="SV40 enhancer, reverse primer for pBABE vectors"
     rep_origin      3716..3851
                     /label=SV40 ori
                     /note="SV40 origin of replication"
     primer_bind     3778..3797
                     /label=SV40pro-F
                     /note="SV40 promoter/origin, forward primer"
     CDS             3896..4933
                     /codon_start=1
                     /product="hygromycin B phosphotransferase"
                     /label=HygR
                     /note="confers resistance to hygromycin"
                     /translation="MKKPELTATSVEKFLIEKFDSVSDLMQLSEGEESRAFSFDVGGRG
                     YVLRVNSCADGFYKDRYVYRHFASAALPIPEVLDIGEFSESLTYCISRRAQGVTLQDLP
                     ETELPAVLQPVAEAMDAIAAADLSQTSGFGPFGPQGIGQYTTWRDFICAIADPHVYHWQ
                     TVMDDTVSASVAQALDELMLWAEDCPEVRHLVHADFGSNNVLTDNGRITAVIDWSEAMF
                     GDSQYEVANIFFWRPWLACMEQQTRYFERRHPELAGSPRLRAYMLRIGLDQLYQSLVDG
                     NFDDAAWAQGRCDAIVRSGAGTVGRTQIARRSAAVWTDGCVEVLADSGNRRPSTRPRAK
                     EVGRV"
     RBS             4912..4920
                     /label=Shine-Dalgarno sequence
                     /note="full consensus sequence for ribosome-binding sites
                     upstream of start codons in E. coli; complementary to a
                     region in the 3' end of the 16S rRNA (Chen et al., 1994)"
     polyA_signal    4957..5005
                     /note="synthetic polyadenylation signal"
     primer_bind     complement(5161..5178)
                     /label=L4440
                     /note="L4440 vector, forward primer"
     rep_origin      complement(5332..5920)
                     /direction=LEFT
                     /label=ori
                     /note="high-copy-number ColE1/pMB1/pBR322/pUC origin of
                     replication"
     primer_bind     complement(5412..5431)
                     /label=pBR322ori-F
                     /note="pBR322 origin, forward primer"
ORIGIN
        1 gctaaaccac tgcagtggtt accagtgctt gatcagtgag gcaccgatct cagcgatctg
       61 cctatttcgt tcgtccatag tggcctgact ccccgtcgtg tagatcacta cgattcgtga
      121 gggcttacca tcaggcccca gcgcagcaat gatgccgcga gagccgcgtt caccggcccc
      181 cgatttgtca gcaatgaacc agccagcagg gagggccgag cgaagaagtg gtcctgctac
      241 tttgtccgcc tccatccagt ctatgagctg ctgtcgtgat gctagagtaa gaagttcgcc
      301 agtgagtagt ttccgaagag ttgtggccat tgctactggc atcgtggtat cacgctcgtc
      361 gttcggtatg gcttcgttca actctggttc ccagcggtca agccgggtca catgatcacc
      421 catattatga agaaatgcag tcagctcctt agggcctccg atcgttgtca gaagtaagtt
      481 ggccgcggtg ttgtcgctca tggtaatggc agcactacac aattctctta ccgtcatgcc
      541 atccgtaaga tgcttttccg tgaccggcga gtactcaacc aagtcgtttt gtgagtagtg
      601 tatacggcga ccaagctgct cttgcccggc gtctatacgg gacaacaccg cgccacatag
      661 cagtactttg aaagtgctca tcatcgggaa tcgttcttcg gggcggaaag actcaaggat
      721 cttgccgcta ttgagatcca gttcgatata gcccactctt gcacccagtt gatcttcagc
      781 atcttttact ttcaccagcg tttcggggtg tgcaaaaaca ggcaagcaaa atgccgcaaa
      841 gaagggaatg agtgcgacac gaaaatgttg gatgctcata ctcgtccttt ttcaatatta
      901 ttgaagcatt tatcagggtt actagtacgt ctctcaagga taagtaagta atattaaggt
      961 acgggaggta ttggacaggc cgcaataaaa tatctttatt ttcattacat ctgtgtgttg
     1021 gttttttgtg tgaatcgata gtactaacat acgctctcca tcaaaacaaa acgaaacaaa
     1081 acaaactagc aaaataggct gtccccagtg caagtgcagg tgccagaaca tttctctggc
     1141 ctaactggcc ggtacctgag ctcgctagcc tcgaggatat caaacaagtt tgtacaaaaa
     1201 agcaggcttc cggagtactg tcctccgagc ggaagcttgc atgcctgcag gtcggagtac
     1261 tgtcctccga ggacccagct ttcttgtaca aagtggtata tcaagatctg cgatcgagct
     1321 cgcccgggga tcgagcgcag cggtataaaa gggcgcgggg tggctgagag catcagttgt
     1381 gaatgaatgt tcgagccgag cagacgtgcc gctgccttcg ttaatatcct ttgaataagc
     1441 caactttgaa tcacaagacg cataccaaac ggcattccgg tactgttggt aaagccacca
     1501 tggaagacgc caaaaacata aagaaaggcc cggcgccatt ctatccgctg gaagatggaa
     1561 ccgctggaga gcaactgcat aaggctatga agagatacgc cctggttcct ggaacaattg
     1621 cttttacaga tgcacatatc gaggtggaca tcacttacgc tgagtacttc gaaatgtccg
     1681 ttcggttggc agaagctatg aaacgatatg ggctgaatac aaatcacaga atcgtcgtat
     1741 gcagtgaaaa ctctcttcaa ttctttatgc cggtgttggg cgcgttattt atcggagttg
     1801 cagttgcgcc cgcgaacgac atttataatg aacgtgaatt gctcaacagt atgggcattt
     1861 cgcagcctac cgtggtgttc gtttccaaaa aggggttgca aaaaattttg aacgtgcaaa
     1921 aaaagctccc aatcatccaa aaaattatta tcatggattc taaaacggat taccagggat
     1981 ttcagtcgat gtacacgttc gtcacatctc atctacctcc cggttttaat gaatacgatt
     2041 ttgtgccaga gtccttcgat agggacaaga caattgcact gatcatgaac tcctctggat
     2101 ctactggtct gcctaaaggt gtcgctctgc ctcatagaac tgcctgcgtg agattctcgc
     2161 atgccagaga tcctattttt ggcaatcaaa tcattccgga tactgcgatt ttaagtgttg
     2221 ttccattcca tcacggtttt ggaatgttta ctacactcgg atatttgata tgtggatttc
     2281 gagtcgtctt aatgtataga tttgaagaag agctgtttct gaggagcctt caggattaca
     2341 agattcaaag tgcgctgctg gtgccaaccc tattctcctt cttcgccaaa agcactctga
     2401 ttgacaaata cgatttatct aatttacacg aaattgcttc tggtggcgct cccctctcta
     2461 aggaagtcgg ggaagcggtt gccaagaggt tccatctgcc aggtatcagg caaggatatg
     2521 ggctcactga gactacatca gctattctga ttacacccga gggggatgat aaaccgggcg
     2581 cggtcggtaa agttgttcca ttttttgaag cgaaggttgt ggatctggat accgggaaaa
     2641 cgctgggcgt taatcaaaga ggcgaactgt gtgtgagagg tcctatgatt atgtccggtt
     2701 atgtaaacaa tccggaagcg accaacgcct tgattgacaa ggatggatgg ctacattctg
     2761 gagacatagc ttactgggac gaagacgaac acttcttcat cgttgaccgc ctgaagtctc
     2821 tgattaagta caaaggctat caggtggctc ccgctgaatt ggaatccatc ttgctccaac
     2881 accccaacat cttcgacgca ggtgtcgcag gtcttcccga cgatgacgcc ggtgaacttc
     2941 ccgccgccgt tgttgttttg gagcacggaa agacgatgac ggaaaaagag atcgtggatt
     3001 acgtcgccag tcaagtaaca accgcgaaaa agttgcgcgg aggagttgtg tttgtggacg
     3061 aagtaccgaa aggtcttacc ggaaaactcg acgcaagaaa aatcagagag atcctcataa
     3121 aggccaagaa gggcggaaag atcgccgtgt aattctagag tcggggcggc cggccgcttc
     3181 gagcagacat gataagatac attgatgagt ttggacaaac cacaactaga atgcagtgaa
     3241 aaaaatgctt tatttgtgaa atttgtgatg ctattgcttt atttgtaacc attataagct
     3301 gcaataaaca agttaacaac aacaattgca ttcattttat gtttcaggtt cagggggagg
     3361 tgtgggaggt tttttaaagc aagtaaaacc tctacaaatg tggtaaaatc gataaggatc
     3421 cgtttgcgta ttgggcgctc ttccgctgat ctgcgcagca ccatggcctg aaataacctc
     3481 tgaaagagga acttggttag ctaccttctg aggcggaaag aaccagctgt ggaatgtgtg
     3541 tcagttaggg tgtggaaagt ccccaggctc cccagcaggc agaagtatgc aaagcatgca
     3601 tctcaattag tcagcaacca ggtgtggaaa gtccccaggc tccccagcag gcagaagtat
     3661 gcaaagcatg catctcaatt agtcagcaac catagtcccg cccctaactc cgcccatccc
     3721 gcccctaact ccgcccagtt ccgcccattc tccgccccat ggctgactaa ttttttttat
     3781 ttatgcagag gccgaggccg cctctgcctc tgagctattc cagaagtagt gaggaggctt
     3841 ttttggaggc ctaggctttt gcaaaaagct cgattcttct gacactagcg ccaccatgaa
     3901 gaagcccgaa ctcaccgcta ccagcgttga aaaatttctc atcgagaagt tcgacagtgt
     3961 gagcgacctg atgcagttgt cggagggcga agagagccga gccttcagct tcgatgtcgg
     4021 cggacgcggc tatgtactgc gggtgaatag ctgcgctgat ggcttctaca aagaccgcta
     4081 cgtgtaccgc cacttcgcca gcgctgcact acccatcccc gaagtgttgg acatcggcga
     4141 gttcagcgag agcctgacat actgcatcag tagacgcgcc caaggcgtta ctctccaaga
     4201 cctccccgaa acagagctgc ctgctgtgtt acagcctgtc gccgaagcta tggatgctat
     4261 tgccgccgcc gacctcagtc aaaccagcgg cttcggccca ttcgggcccc aaggcatcgg
     4321 ccagtacaca acctggcggg atttcatttg cgccattgct gatccccatg tctaccactg
     4381 gcagaccgtg atggacgaca ccgtgtccgc cagcgtagct caagccctgg acgaactgat
     4441 gctgtgggcc gaagactgtc ccgaggtgcg ccacctcgtc catgccgact tcggcagcaa
     4501 caacgtcctg accgacaacg gccgcatcac cgccgtaatc gactggtccg aagctatgtt
     4561 cggggacagt cagtacgagg tggccaacat cttcttctgg cggccctggc tggcttgcat
     4621 ggagcagcag actcgctact tcgagcgccg gcatcccgag ctggccggca gccctcgtct
     4681 gcgagcctac atgctgcgca tcggcctgga tcagctctac cagagcctcg tggacggcaa
     4741 cttcgacgat gctgcctggg ctcaaggccg ctgcgatgcc atcgtccgca gcggggccgg
     4801 caccgtcggt cgcacacaaa tcgctcgccg gagcgcagcc gtatggaccg acggctgcgt
     4861 cgaggtgctg gccgacagcg gcaaccgccg gcccagtaca cgaccgcgcg ctaaggaggt
     4921 aggtcgagtt taaactctag aaccggtcat ggccgcaata aaatatcttt attttcatta
     4981 catctgtgtg ttggtttttt gtgtgttcga actagatgct gtcgaccgat gcccttgaga
     5041 gccttcaacc cagtcagctc cttccggtgg gcgcggggca tgactatcgt cgccgcactt
     5101 atgactgtct tctttatcat gcaactcgta ggacaggtgc cggcagcgct cttccgcttc
     5161 ctcgctcact gactcgctgc gctcggtcgt tcggctgcgg cgagcggtat cagctcactc
     5221 aaaggcggta atacggttat ccacagaatc aggggataac gcaggaaaga acatgtgagc
     5281 aaaaggccag caaaaggcca ggaaccgtaa aaaggccgcg ttgctggcgt ttttccatag
     5341 gctccgcccc cctgacgagc atcacaaaaa tcgacgctca agtcagaggt ggcgaaaccc
     5401 gacaggacta taaagatacc aggcgtttcc ccctggaagc tccctcgtgc gctctcctgt
     5461 tccgaccctg ccgcttaccg gatacctgtc cgcctttctc ccttcgggaa gcgtggcgct
     5521 ttctcatagc tcacgctgta ggtatctcag ttcggtgtag gtcgttcgct ccaagctggg
     5581 ctgtgtgcac gaaccccccg ttcagcccga ccgctgcgcc ttatccggta actatcgtct
     5641 tgagtccaac ccggtaagac acgacttatc gccactggca gcagccactg gtaacaggat
     5701 tagcagagcg aggtatgtag gcggtgctac agagttcttg aagtggtggc ctaactacgg
     5761 ctacactaga agaacagtat ttggtatctg cgctctgctg aagccagtta ccttcggaaa
     5821 aagagttggt agctcttgat ccggcaaaca aaccaccgct ggtagcggtg gtttttttgt
     5881 ttgcaagcag cagattacgc gcagaaaaaa aggatctcaa gaagatcctt tgatcttttc
     5941 tacggggtct gacgctcagt ggaacgaaaa ctcacgttaa gggattttgg tcatgagatt
     6001 atcaaaaagg atcttcacct agatcctttt aaattaaaaa tgaagtttta aatcaatcta
     6061 aagtatatat gagtaaactt ggtctgacag cggccgcaaa t
//
